>Addgene plasmid #174325 | pLentiguide-puro_hNKD2sg#3 | addgene full sequence | sequence record 349808 | Addgene NGS Result
ACACCGAACTGAGATACCTACAGCGTGAGCTATGAGAAAGCGCCACGCTTCCCGAAGGGAGAAAGGCGGA
CAGGTATCCGGTAAGCGGCAGGGTCGGAACAGGAGAGCGCACGAGGGAGCTTCCAGGGGGAAACGCCTGG
TATCTTTATAGTCCTGTCGGGTTTCGCCACCTCTGACTTGAGCGTCGATTTTTGTGATGCTCGTCAGGGG
GGCGGAGCCTATGGAAAAACGCCAGCAACGCGGCCTTTTTACGGTTCCTGGCCTTTTGCTGGCCTTTTGC
TCACATGTTCTTTCCTGCGTTATCCCCTGATTCTGTGGATAACCGTATTACCGCCTTTGAGTGAGCTGAT
ACCGCTCGCCGCAGCCGAACGACCGAGCGCAGCGAGTCAGTGAGCGAGGAAGCGGAAGAGCGCCCAATAC
GCAAACCGCCTCTCCCCGCGCGTTGGCCGATTCATTAATGCAGCTGGCACGACAGGTTTCCCGACTGGAA
AGCGGGCAGTGAGCGCAACGCAATTAATGTGAGTTAGCTCACTCATTAGGCACCCCAGGCTTTACACTTT
ATGCTTCCGGCTCGTATGTTGTGTGGAATTGTGAGCGGATAACAATTTCACACAGGAAACAGCTATGACC
ATGATTACGCCAAGCGCGCAATTAACCCTCACTAAAGGGAACAAAAGCTGGAGCTGCAAGCTTAATGTAG
TCTTATGCAATACTCTTGTAGTCTTGCAACATGGTAACGATGAGTTAGCAACATGCCTTACAAGGAGAGA
AAAAGCACCGTGCATGCCGATTGGTGGAAGTAAGGTGGTACGATCGTGCCTTATTAGGAAGGCAACAGAC
GGGTCTGACATGGATTGGACGAACCACTGAATTGCCGCATTGCAGAGATATTGTATTTAAGTGCCTAGCT
CGATACATAAACGGGTCTCTCTGGTTAGACCAGATCTGAGCCTGGGAGCTCTCTGGCTAACTAGGGAACC
CACTGCTTAAGCCTCAATAAAGCTTGCCTTGAGTGCTTCAAGTAGTGTGTGCCCGTCTGTTGTGTGACTC
TGGTAACTAGAGATCCCTCAGACCCTTTTAGTCAGTGTGGAAAATCTCTAGCAGTGGCGCCCGAACAGGG
ACTTGAAAGCGAAAGGGAAACCAGAGGAGCTCTCTCGACGCAGGACTCGGCTTGCTGAAGCGCGCACGGC
AAGAGGCGAGGGGCGGCGACTGGTGAGTACGCCAAAAATTTTGACTAGCGGAGGCTAGAAGGAGAGAGAT
GGGTGCGAGAGCGTCAGTATTAAGCGGGGGAGAATTAGATCGCGATGGGAAAAAATTCGGTTAAGGCCAG
GGGGAAAGAAAAAATATAAATTAAAACATATAGTATGGGCAAGCAGGGAGCTAGAACGATTCGCAGTTAA
TCCTGGCCTGTTAGAAACATCAGAAGGCTGTAGACAAATACTGGGACAGCTACAACCATCCCTTCAGACA
GGATCAGAAGAACTTAGATCATTATATAATACAGTAGCAACCCTCTATTGTGTGCATCAAAGGATAGAGA
TAAAAGACACCAAGGAAGCTTTAGACAAGATAGAGGAAGAGCAAAACAAAAGTAAGACCACCGCACAGCA
AGCGGCCGCTGATCTTCAGACCTGGAGGAGGAGATATGAGGGACAATTGGAGAAGTGAATTATATAAATA
TAAAGTAGTAAAAATTGAACCATTAGGAGTAGCACCCACCAAGGCAAAGAGAAGAGTGGTGCAGAGAGAA
AAAAGAGCAGTGGGAATAGGAGCTTTGTTCCTTGGGTTCTTGGGAGCAGCAGGAAGCACTATGGGCGCAG
CGTCAATGACGCTGACGGTACAGGCCAGACAATTATTGTCTGGTATAGTGCAGCAGCAGAACAATTTGCT
GAGGGCTATTGAGGCGCAACAGCATCTGTTGCAACTCACAGTCTGGGGCATCAAGCAGCTCCAGGCAAGA
ATCCTGGCTGTGGAAAGATACCTAAAGGATCAACAGCTCCTGGGGATTTGGGGTTGCTCTGGAAAACTCA
TTTGCACCACTGCTGTGCCTTGGAATGCTAGTTGGAGTAATAAATCTCTGGAACAGATTTGGAATCACAC
GACCTGGATGGAGTGGGACAGAGAAATTAACAATTACACAAGCTTAATACACTCCTTAATTGAAGAATCG
CAAAACCAGCAAGAAAAGAATGAACAAGAATTATTGGAATTAGATAAATGGGCAAGTTTGTGGAATTGGT
TTAACATAACAAATTGGCTGTGGTATATAAAATTATTCATAATGATAGTAGGAGGCTTGGTAGGTTTAAG
AATAGTTTTTGCTGTACTTTCTATAGTGAATAGAGTTAGGCAGGGATATTCACCATTATCGTTTCAGACC
CACCTCCCAACCCCGAGGGGACCCAGAGAGGGCCTATTTCCCATGATTCCTTCATATTTGCATATACGAT
ACAAGGCTGTTAGAGAGATAATTAGAATTAATTTGACTGTAAACACAAAGATATTAGTACAAAATACGTG
ACGTAGAAAGTAATAATTTCTTGGGTAGTTTGCAGTTTTAAAATTATGTTTTAAAATGGACTATCATATG
CTTACCGTAACTTGAAAGTATTTCGATTTCTTGGCTTTATATATCTTGTGGAAAGGACGAAACACCGGCG
TACGCGAGCGGCCGCAAGTTTTAGAGCTAGAAATAGCAAGTTAAAATAAGGCTAGTCCGTTATCAACTTG
AAAAAGTGGCACCGAGTCGGTGCTTTTTTAAGCTTGGCGTAACTAGATCTTGAGACAAATGGCAGTATTC
ATCCACAATTTTAAAAGAAAAGGGGGGATTGGGGGGTACAGTGCAGGGGAAAGAATAGTAGACATAATAG
CAACAGACATACAAACTAAAGAATTACAAAAACAAATTACAAAAATTCAAAATTTTCGGGTTTATTACAG
GGACAGCAGAGATCCACTTTGGCGCCGGCTCGAGGGGGCCCGGGTGCAAAGATGGATAAAGTTTTAAACA
GAGAGGAATCTTTGCAGCTAATGGACCTTCTAGGTCTTGAAAGGAGTGGGAATTGGCTCCGGTGCCCGTC
AGTGGGCAGAGCGCACATCGCCCACAGTCCCCGAGAAGTTGGGGGGAGGGGTCGGCAATTGATCCGGTGC
CTAGAGAAGGTGGCGCGGGGTAAACTGGGAAAGTGATGTCGTGTACTGGCTCCGCCTTTTTCCCGAGGGT
GGGGGAGAACCGTATATAAGTGCAGTAGTCGCCGTGAACGTTCTTTTTCGCAACGGGTTTGCCGCCAGAA
CACAGGTAAGTGCCGTGTGTGGTTCCCGCGGGCCTGGCCTCTTTACGGGTTATGGCCCTTGCGTGCCTTG
AATTACTTCCACCTGGCTGCAGTACGTGATTCTTGATCCCGAGCTTCGGGTTGGAAGTGGGTGGGAGAGT
TCGAGGCCTTGCGCTTAAGGAGCCCCTTCGCCTCGTGCTTGAGTTGAGGCCTGGCCTGGGCGCTGGGGCC
GCCGCGTGCGAATCTGGTGGCACCTTCGCGCCTGTCTCGCTGCTTTCGATAAGTCTCTAGCCATTTAAAA
TTTTTGATGACCTGCTGCGACGCTTTTTTTCTGGCAAGATAGTCTTGTAAATGCGGGCCAAGATCTGCAC
ACTGGTATTTCGGTTTTTGGGGCCGCGGGCGGCGACGGGGCCCGTGCGTCCCAGCGCACATGTTCGGCGA
GGCGGGGCCTGCGAGCGCGGCCACCGAGAATCGGACGGGGGTAGTCTCAAGCTGGCCGGCCTGCTCTGGT
GCCTGGCCTCGCGCCGCCGTGTATCGCCCCGCCCTGGGCGGCAAGGCTGGCCCGGTCGGCACCAGTTGCG
TGAGCGGAAAGATGGCCGCTTCCCGGCCCTGCTGCAGGGAGCTCAAAATGGAGGACGCGGCGCTCGGGAG
AGCGGGCGGGTGAGTCACCCACACAAAGGAAAAGGGCCTTTCCGTCCTCAGCCGTCGCTTCATGTGACTC
CACGGAGTACCGGGCGCCGTCCAGGCACCTCGATTAGTTCTCGAGCTTTTGGAGTACGTCGTCTTTAGGT
TGGGGGGAGGGGTTTTATGCGATGGAGTTTCCCCACACTGAGTGGGTGGAGACTGAAGTTAGGCCAGCTT
GGCACTTGATGTAATTCTCCTTGGAATTTGCCCTTTTTGAGTTTGGATCTTGGTTCATTCTCAAGCCTCA
GACAGTGGTTCAAAGTTTTTTTCTTCCATTTCAGGTGTCGTGACGTACGGCCACCATGACCGAGTACAAG
CCCACGGTGCGCCTCGCCACCCGCGACGACGTCCCCAGGGCCGTACGCACCCTCGCCGCCGCGTTCGCCG
ACTACCCCGCCACGCGCCACACCGTCGATCCGGACCGCCACATCGAGCGGGTCACCGAGCTGCAAGAACT
CTTCCTCACGCGCGTCGGGCTCGACATCGGCAAGGTGTGGGTCGCGGACGACGGCGCCGCCGTGGCGGTC
TGGACCACGCCGGAGAGCGTCGAAGCGGGGGCGGTGTTCGCCGAGATCGGCCCGCGCATGGCCGAGTTGA
GCGGTTCCCGGCTGGCCGCGCAGCAACAGATGGAAGGCCTCCTGGCGCCGCACCGGCCCAAGGAGCCCGC
GTGGTTCCTGGCCACCGTCGGAGTCTCGCCCGACCACCAGGGCAAGGGTCTGGGCAGCGCCGTCGTGCTC
CCCGGAGTGGAGGCGGCCGAGCGCGCCGGGGTGCCCGCCTTCCTGGAGACCTCCGCGCCCCGCAACCTCC
CCTTCTACGAGCGGCTCGGCTTCACCGTCACCGCCGACGTCGAGGTGCCCGAAGGACCGCGCACCTGGTG
CATGACCCGCAAGCCCGGTGCCTGAACGCGTTAAGTCGACAATCAACCTCTGGATTACAAAATTTGTGAA
AGATTGACTGGTATTCTTAACTATGTTGCTCCTTTTACGCTATGTGGATACGCTGCTTTAATGCCTTTGT
ATCATGCTATTGCTTCCCGTATGGCTTTCATTTTCTCCTCCTTGTATAAATCCTGGTTGCTGTCTCTTTA
TGAGGAGTTGTGGCCCGTTGTCAGGCAACGTGGCGTGGTGTGCACTGTGTTTGCTGACGCAACCCCCACT
GGTTGGGGCATTGCCACCACCTGTCAGCTCCTTTCCGGGACTTTCGCTTTCCCCCTCCCTATTGCCACGG
CGGAACTCATCGCCGCCTGCCTTGCCCGCTGCTGGACAGGGGCTCGGCTGTTGGGCACTGACAATTCCGT
GGTGTTGTCGGGGAAATCATCGTCCTTTCCTTGGCTGCTCGCCTGTGTTGCCACCTGGATTCTGCGCGGG
ACGTCCTTCTGCTACGTCCCTTCGGCCCTCAATCCAGCGGACCTTCCTTCCCGCGGCCTGCTGCCGGCTC
TGCGGCCTCTTCCGCGTCTTCGCCTTCGCCCTCAGACGAGTCGGATCTCCCTTTGGGCCGCCTCCCCGCG
TCGACTTTAAGACCAATGACTTACAAGGCAGCTGTAGATCTTAGCCACTTTTTAAAAGAAAAGGGGGGAC
TGGAAGGGCTAATTCACTCCCAACGAAGACAAGATCTGCTTTTTGCTTGTACTGGGTCTCTCTGGTTAGA
CCAGATCTGAGCCTGGGAGCTCTCTGGCTAACTAGGGAACCCACTGCTTAAGCCTCAATAAAGCTTGCCT
TGAGTGCTTCAAGTAGTGTGTGCCCGTCTGTTGTGTGACTCTGGTAACTAGAGATCCCTCAGACCCTTTT
AGTCAGTGTGGAAAATCTCTAGCAGTACGTATAGTAGTTCATGTCATCTTATTATTCAGTATTTATAACT
TGCAAAGAAATGAATATCAGAGAGTGAGAGGAACTTGTTTATTGCAGCTTATAATGGTTACAAATAAAGC
AATAGCATCACAAATTTCACAAATAAAGCATTTTTTTCACTGCATTCTAGTTGTGGTTTGTCCAAACTCA
TCAATGTATCTTATCATGTCTGGCTCTAGCTATCCCGCCCCTAACTCCGCCCATCCCGCCCCTAACTCCG
CCCAGTTCCGCCCATTCTCCGCCCCATGGCTGACTAATTTTTTTTATTTATGCAGAGGCCGAGGCCGCCT
CGGCCTCTGAGCTATTCCAGAAGTAGTGAGGAGGCTTTTTTGGAGGCCTAGGGACGTACCCAATTCGCCC
TATAGTGAGTCGTATTACGCGCGCTCACTGGCCGTCGTTTTACAACGTCGTGACTGGGAAAACCCTGGCG
TTACCCAACTTAATCGCCTTGCAGCACATCCCCCTTTCGCCAGCTGGCGTAATAGCGAAGAGGCCCGCAC
CGATCGCCCTTCCCAACAGTTGCGCAGCCTGAATGGCGAATGGG
[124 nt withheld, positions 6345-6468]
C
[91 nt withheld, positions 6470-6560]
A
[49 nt withheld, positions 6562-6610]
CCTTTGACGTTGGAGTCCACGTTCTTT
[37 nt withheld, positions 6638-6674]
ACCCTATCTCGGTCTATTCTTTTGATTTATAAGGGATTTTGCCGATTTCGGCCTATTGGTTAAAAAATGA
GCTGATTTAACAAAAATTTAACGCGAATTTTAACAAAATATTAACGCTTACAATTTAGGTGGCACTTTTC
GGGGAAATGTGCGCGGAACCCCTATTTGTTTATTTTTCTAAATACATTCAAATATGTATCCGCTCATGAG
ACAATAACCCTGATAAATGCTTCAATAATATTGAAAAAGGAAGAGTATGAGTATTCAACATTTCCGTGTC
GCCCTTATTCCCTTTTTTGCGGCATTTTGCCTTCCTGTTTTTGCTCACCCAGAAACGCTGGTGAAAGTAA
AAGATGCTGAAGATCAGTTGGGTGCACGAGTGGGTTACATCGAACTGGATCTCAACAGCGGTAAGATCCT
TGAGAGTTTTCGCCCCGAAGAACGTTTTCCAATGATGAGCACTTTTAAAGTTCTGCTATGTGGCGCGGTA
TTATCCCGTATTGACGCCGGGCAAGAGCAACTCGGTCGCCGCATACACTATTCTCAGAATGACTTGGTTG
AGTACTCACCAGTCACAGAAAAGCATCTTACGGATGGCATGACAGTAAGAGAATTATGCAGTGCTGCCAT
AACCATGAGTGATAACACTGCGGCCAACTTACTTCTGACAACGATCGGAGGACCGAAGGAGCTAACCGCT
TTTTTGCACAACATGGGGGATCATGTAACTCGCCTTGATCGTTGGGAACCGGAGCTGAATGAAGCCATAC
CAAACGACGAGCGTGACACCACGATGCCTGTAGCAATGGCAACAACGTTGCGCAAACTATTAACTGGCGA
ACTACTTACTCTAGCTTCCCGGCAACAATTAATAGACTGGATGGAGGCGGATAAAGTTGCAGGACCACTT
CTGCGCTCGGCCCTTCCGGCTGGCTGGTTTATTGCTGATAAATCTGGAGCCGGTGAGCGTGGGTCTCGCG
GTATCATTGCAGCACTGGGGCCAGATGGTAAGCCCTCCCGTATCGTAGTTATCTACACGACGGGGAGTCA
GGCAACTATGGATGAACGAAATAGACAGATCGCTGAGATAGGTGCCTCACTGATTAAGCATTGGTAACTG
TCAGACCAAGTTTACTCATATATACTTTAGATTGATTTAAAACTTCATTTTTAATTTAAAAGGATCTAGG
TGAAGATCCTTTTTGATAATCTCATGACCAAAATCCCTTAACGTGAGTTTTCGTTCCACTGAGCGTCAGA
CCCCGTAGAAAAGATCAAAGGATCTTCTTGAGATCCTTTTTTTCTGCGCGTAATCTGCTGCTTGCAAACA
AAAAAACCACCGCTACCAGCGGTGGTTTGTTTGCCGGATCAAGAGCTACCAACTCTTTTTCCGAAGGTAA
CTGGCTTCAGCAGAGCGCAGATACCAAATACTGTTCTTCTAGTGTAGCCGTAGTTAGGCCACCACTTCAA
GAACTCTGTAGCACCGCCTACATACCTCGCTCTGCTAATCCTGTTACCAGTGGCTGCTGCCAGTGGCGAT
AAGTCGTGTCTTACCGGGTTGGACTCAAGACGATAGTTACCGGATAAGGCGCAGCGGTCGGGCTGAACGG
GGGGTTCGTGCACACAGCCCAGCTTGGAGCGAACGACCT
Features (pLannotate 1.2.2; 29 found; start..end, strand, type, name):
    410..502     +  CDS            lacI (fragment): lac repressor; lacI; The lac repressor binds to the lac operator to inhibit transcription in E. coli. This inhibition can be relieved by adding lactose or isopropyl-β-D-thiogalactopyranoside (IPTG).
    515..536     +  protein_bind   CAP binding site: CAP binding activates transcription in the presence of cAMP. E. coli catabolite activator protein
    551..581     +  promoter       lac promoter: promoter for the E. coli lac operon
    589..605     +  protein_bind   lac operator: The lac repressor binds to the lac operator to inhibit transcription in E. coli. This inhibition can be relieved by adding lactose or isopropyl-β-D-thiogalactopyranoside (IPTG). lac repressor encoded by lacI
    650..668     +  promoter       T3 promoter: promoter for bacteriophage T3 RNA polymerase
    696..922     +  promoter       RSV promoter: Rous sarcoma virus enhancer/promoter
    923..1103    +  LTR            5' LTR (truncated): truncated 5' long terminal repeat (LTR) from HIV-1
   1150..1275    +  misc_feature   HIV-1 Ψ: packaging signal of human immunodeficiency virus type 1
   1259..1622    +  CDS            HIV-1 gag (fragment): gag protein from human immunodeficiency virus 1; gag
   1768..2001    +  misc_feature   RRE: The Rev response element (RRE) of HIV-1 allows for Rev-dependent mRNA export from the nucleus to the cytoplasm.
   2378..2404    +  CDS            Rev (fragment): human immunodeficiency virus 1 (HIV-1) Rev protein; rev; enhances nuclear export of unspliced and incompletely spliced viral mRNAs
   2408..2648    +  promoter       U6 promoter: RNA polymerase III promoter for human U6 snRNA
   2678..2753    +  misc_RNA       gRNA scaffold: guide RNA scaffold for the Streptococcus pyogenes CRISPR/Cas9 system
   2809..2926    +  misc_feature   cPPT/CTS: central polypurine tract and central termination sequence of HIV-1
   2992..3058    +  CDS            small t antigen (fragment): SV40 (simian virus 40) small t antigen
   3084..3295    +  promoter       EF-1α core promoter: core promoter for human elongation factor EF-1α
   3296..4234    +  intron         EF-1α intron A: intron upstream of the start codon of human EF-1α
   4256..4855    +  CDS            PuroR (fragment): puromycin N-acetyltransferase; pac from Streptomyces; confers resistance to puromycin
   4871..5459    +  misc_feature   WPRE: woodchuck hepatitis virus posttranscriptional regulatory element
   5510..5529    +  misc_feature   cPPT/CTS (fragment): central polypurine tract and central termination sequence of HIV-1
   5531..5764    +  LTR            3' LTR (ΔU3): self-inactivating 3' long terminal repeat (LTR) from HIV-1
   5842..5963    +  polyA_signal   SV40 poly(A) signal: SV40 polyadenylation signal
   6003..6138    +  rep_origin     SV40 ori: SV40 origin of replication
   6159..6177    -  promoter       T7 promoter: promoter for bacteriophage T7 RNA polymerase
   6185..6340    +  CDS            lacZα (fragment): LacZα fragment of β-galactosidase; lacZ fragment
   6345..6773    +  rep_origin     f1 ori (sequence partly withheld): f1 bacteriophage origin of replication; arrow indicates direction of (+) strand synthesis
   6826..6930    +  promoter       AmpR promoter: bla
   6931..7791    +  CDS            AmpR: β-lactamase; bla; confers resistance to ampicillin, carbenicillin, and related antibiotics
   7962..227     +  rep_origin     ori (across the origin): high-copy-number ColE1/pMB1/pBR322/pUC origin of replication
