[The description below was written by a language model from this plasmid's Addgene catalogue record and pLannotate feature annotations shown in this document.]
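Description:
pLentiguide-puro_hNKD2sg#3 is a third-generation-style, self-inactivating HIV-1 lentiviral transfer plasmid built on the pLentiguide Puro backbone. It delivers a single guide RNA against human NKD2 (Naked2) to mammalian cells. In bacteria it is maintained through a high-copy ColE1/pUC-type origin and selected with ampicillin via the bla gene. An f1 origin, an SV40 origin and remnants of lac, T3 and T7 cloning-vector elements are also annotated in the backbone. The viral portion has an RSV promoter fused to a truncated 5' LTR, which drives production of genomic RNA in packaging cells. This is followed by the Ψ packaging signal with a gag fragment, the Rev response element for Rev-dependent nuclear export, a cPPT/CTS, WPRE, and a ΔU3 3' LTR that inactivates LTR-driven transcription after integration.

The payload consists of two expression units. A human U6 RNA polymerase III promoter transcribes the 20-nt NKD2-targeting spacer, cloned through BsmBI sites, fused to the Streptococcus pyogenes Cas9 guide RNA scaffold. Downstream, the EF-1α core promoter with its intron A drives puromycin N-acetyltransferase, allowing selection of transduced cells with puromycin. No Cas9 coding sequence is annotated, so the nuclease must be supplied separately, for example from a Cas9-expressing cell line or a second vector. The "#3" in the name suggests it is one of several guides against the same gene. The associated study concerns the role of NKD2 in ORAI1 trafficking and calcium entry in T cells, which is consistent with use for CRISPR disruption of NKD2. The sequenced record is 8,323 nt, shorter than the 10,183 bp listed for the empty backbone. The record does not explain this, though it would fit loss of a stuffer fragment when the guide was inserted.
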