Addgene plasmid #174325: pLentiguide-puro_hNKD2sg#3
Purpose: gRNA targeting hNKD2 - encodes puromycin resistance
Depositing lab: Sonal Srikanth. Depositing organization: University of California, Los Angeles (UCLA). Publication: NKD2 mediates stimulation-dependent ORAI1 trafficking to augment Ca(2+) entry in T cells. Wu B, Woo JS, Vila P, Jew M, Leung J, Sun Z, Srikanth S, Gwack Y. Cell Rep. 2021 Aug 24;36(8):109603. doi: 10.1016/j.celrep.2021.109603. PubMed 34433025.
Backbone
  Vector backbone: pLentiguide Puro
  Backbone size w/o insert (bp): 10183
  Vector type: Lentiviral
  Selectable markers: Puromycin
Growth in bacteria
  Bacterial resistance: Ampicillin, 100 μg/mL
  Growth temperature: 37°C
  Growth strain: NEB Stable
  Copy number: High Copy
Gene/Insert
  Gene/Insert name: human NKD2
  Species: H. sapiens (human)
  Insert size (bp): 20
  GenBank ID: NM_033120.4 NM_033120.4
  Entrez Gene: NKD2 (a.k.a. Naked2)
  Cloning method: Restriction Enzyme; 5′ cloning site BsmB1 (not destroyed); 3′ cloning site BsmB1 (not destroyed)
  Sequencing primers: 5′ HU6-F
Terms and licenses: Academic/Nonprofit Terms; Industry Terms: Not Available to Industry
Depositor comments: insert: G CGT ACG CGA GCG GCC GCA A
How to cite: pLentiguide-puro_hNKD2sg#3 was a gift from Sonal Srikanth (Addgene plasmid # 174325 ; http://n2t.net/addgene:174325 ; RRID:Addgene_174325)
